Addgene plasmid #106821: gh151
Purpose: expression of gRNA targeting GLT8D1
Depositing lab: Eric-Paul Bennett. Depositing organization: University of Copenhagen. Publication: A validated gRNA library for CRISPR/Cas9 targeting of the human glycosyltransferase genome. Narimatsu Y, Joshi HJ, Zhang Y, Gomes C, Chen YH, Lorenzetti F, Furukawa S, Schjoldager K, Hansen L, Clausen H, Bennett EP, Wandall HH. Glycobiology. 2018 Jan 5. pii: 4791732. doi: 10.1093/glycob/cwx101. PubMed 29315387.
Backbone
  Vector backbone: EPB104
  Backbone manufacturer: Eric-Paul Bennett (Addgene plasmid # 68369)
  Backbone size w/o insert (bp): 2376
  Vector type: Mammalian Expression
Growth in bacteria
  Bacterial resistance: Ampicillin, 100 μg/mL
  Growth temperature: 37°C
  Growth strain: DH5alpha
  Copy number: High Copy
Gene/Insert
  Gene/Insert name: GLT8D1
  gRNA/shRNA sequence: GCTCTCCGACATGCAGTAGA
  Species: H. sapiens (human)
  Entrez Gene: GLT8D1 (a.k.a. AD-017, MSTP139, FLJ14611, DKFZp781O20198)
  Cloning method: Restriction Enzyme; 5′ cloning site unknown (unknown if destroyed); 3′ cloning site unknown (unknown if destroyed)
  Sequencing primers: 5′ T7NP
Terms and licenses: Academic/Nonprofit Terms; Industry Terms: Not Available to Industry
How to cite: gh151 was a gift from Eric-Paul Bennett (Addgene plasmid # 106821 ; http://n2t.net/addgene:106821 ; RRID:Addgene_106821)
