[The description below was written by a language model from this plasmid's Addgene catalogue record.]
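Description:
gh151 is a small mammalian expression plasmid that delivers a single CRISPR guide RNA directed against human GLT8D1 (glycosyltransferase 8 domain containing 1). It is built on the EPB104 backbone, a compact gRNA vector of about 2.4 kb without insert, into which the 20-nucleotide GLT8D1-specific spacer was introduced by restriction enzyme cloning; the cloning sites themselves are not recorded. The plasmid is maintained at high copy number in E. coli under ampicillin selection. No feature table accompanies the entry, so the promoter driving the guide, the scaffold design and the origin of replication are not stated. No mammalian selection marker, reporter or Cas9 coding sequence is listed. The nuclease would therefore presumably have to come from a separate construct or a Cas9-expressing cell line.

The construct belongs to a validated gRNA library covering the human glycosyltransferase genes, designed for CRISPR/Cas9 targeting of the glycosylation machinery. Co-delivered with Cas9 into human cells, the guide directs cleavage within GLT8D1, and error-prone repair of the break can produce frameshifting insertions or deletions that knock the gene out. Typical uses supported by the record are generating GLT8D1-deficient human cell lines, alone or in combination with other guides from the same collection, to probe the contribution of individual glycosyltransferases to cellular glycosylation.
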