>Addgene plasmid #106821 | gh151 | addgene full sequence | sequence record 221364 | Addgene Assembled Full Sequence
CTAAATTGTAAGCGTTAATATTTTGTTAAAATTCGCGTTAAATTTTTGTTAAATCAGCTCATTTTTTAAC
CAATAGGCCGAAATCGGCAAAATCCCTTATAAATCAAAAGAATAGACCGAGATAGGGTTGAGTGGCCGCT
ACAGGGCGCTCCCATTCGCCATTCAGGCTGCGCAACTGTTGGGAAGGGCGTTTCGGTGCGGGCCTCTTCG
CTATTACGCCAGCTGGCGAAAGGGGGATGTGCTGCAAGGCGATTAAGTTGGGTAACGCCAGGGTTTTCCC
AGTCACGACGTTGTAAAACGACGGCCAGTGAGCGCGACGTAATACGACTCACTATAGGGCGAATTGGCGG
AAGGCCGTCAAGGCCACGTGTCTTGTCCAGAGCTCGATATCGAATTCGAGGGCCTATTTCCCATGATTCC
TTCATATTTGCATATACGATACAAGGCTGTTAGAGAGATAATTGGAATTAATTTGACTGTAAACACAAAG
ATATTAGTACAAAATACGTGACGTAGAAAGTAATAATTTCTTGGGTAGTTTGCAGTTTTAAAATTATGTT
TTAAAATGGACTATCATATGCTTACCGTAACTTGAAAGTATTTCGATTTCTTGGCTTTATATATCTTGTG
GAAAGGACGAAACACCGCTCTCCGACATGCAGTAGAGTTTTAGAGCTAGAAATAGCAAGTTAAAATAAGG
CTAGTCCGTTATCAACTTGAAAAAGTGGCACCGAGTCGGTGCTTTTTTTGGTACCTGGAGCACAAGACTG
GCCTCATGGGCCTTCCGCTCACTGCCCGCTTTCCAGTCGGGAAACCTGTCGTGCCAGCTGCATTAACATG
GTCATAGCTGTTTCCTTGCGTATTGGGCGCTCTCCGCTTCCTCGCTCACTGACTCGCTGCGCTCGGTCGT
TCGGGTAAAGCCTGGGGTGCCTAATGAGCAAAAGGCCAGCAAAAGGCCAGGAACCGTAAAAAGGCCGCGT
TGCTGGCGTTTTTCCATAGGCTCCGCCCCCCTGACGAGCATCACAAAAATCGACGCTCAAGTCAGAGGTG
GCGAAACCCGACAGGACTATAAAGATACCAGGCGTTTCCCCCTGGAAGCTCCCTCGTGCGCTCTCCTGTT
CCGACCCTGCCGCTTACCGGATACCTGTCCGCCTTTCTCCCTTCGGGAAGCGTGGCGCTTTCTCATAGCT
CACGCTGTAGGTATCTCAGTTCGGTGTAGGTCGTTCGCTCCAAGCTGGGCTGTGTGCACGAACCCCCCGT
TCAGCCCGACCGCTGCGCCTTATCCGGTAACTATCGTCTTGAGTCCAACCCGGTAAGACACGACTTATCG
CCACTGGCAGCAGCCACTGGTAACAGGATTAGCAGAGCGAGGTATGTAGGCGGTGCTACAGAGTTCTTGA
AGTGGTGGCCTAACTACGGCTACACTAGAAGAACAGTATTTGGTATCTGCGCTCTGCTGAAGCCAGTTAC
CTTCGGAAAAAGAGTTGGTAGCTCTTGATCCGGCAAACAAACCACCGCTGGTAGCGGTGGTTTTTTTGTT
TGCAAGCAGCAGATTACGCGCAGAAAAAAAGGATCTCAAGAAGATCCTTTGATCTTTTCTACGGGGTCTG
ACGCTCAGTGGAACGAAAACTCACGTTAAGGGATTTTGGTCATGAGATTATCAAAAAGGATCTTCACCTA
GATCCTTTTAAATTAAAAATGAAGTTTTAAATCAATCTAAAGTATATATGAGTAAACTTGGTCTGACAGT
TACCAATGCTTAATCAGTGAGGCACCTATCTCAGCGATCTGTCTATTTCGTTCATCCATAGTTGCCTGAC
TCCCCGTCGTGTAGATAACTACGATACGGGAGGGCTTACCATCTGGCCCCAGTGCTGCAATGATACCGCG
AGAACCACGCTCACCGGCTCCAGATTTATCAGCAATAAACCAGCCAGCCGGAAGGGCCGAGCGCAGAAGT
GGTCCTGCAACTTTATCCGCCTCCATCCAGTCTATTAATTGTTGCCGGGAAGCTAGAGTAAGTAGTTCGC
CAGTTAATAGTTTGCGCAACGTTGTTGCCATTGCTACAGGCATCGTGGTGTCACGCTCGTCGTTTGGTAT
GGCTTCATTCAGCTCCGGTTCCCAACGATCAAGGCGAGTTACATGATCCCCCATGTTGTGCAAAAAAGCG
GTTAGCTCCTTCGGTCCTCCGATCGTTGTCAGAAGTAAGTTGGCCGCAGTGTTATCACTCATGGTTATGG
CAGCACTGCATAATTCTCTTACTGTCATGCCATCCGTAAGATGCTTTTCTGTGACTGGTGAGTACTCAAC
CAAGTCATTCTGAGAATAGTGTATGCGGCGACCGAGTTGCTCTTGCCCGGCGTCAATACGGGATAATACC
GCGCCACATAGCAGAACTTTAAAAGTGCTCATCATTGGAAAACGTTCTTCGGGGCGAAAACTCTCAAGGA
TCTTACCGCTGTTGAGATCCAGTTCGATGTAACCCACTCGTGCACCCAACTGATCTTCAGCATCTTTTAC
TTTCACCAGCGTTTCTGGGTGAGCAAAAACAGGAAGGCAAAATGCCGCAAAAAAGGGAATAAGGGCGACA
CGGAAATGTTGAATACTCATACTCTTCCTTTTTCAATATTATTGAAGCATTTATCAGGGTTATTGTCTCA
TGAGCGGATACATATTTGAATGTATTTAGAAAAATAAACAAATAGGGGTTCCGCGCACATTTCCCCGAAA
AGTGCCAC
